Addgene plasmid #53193: pFA6a-VN155(I153L)-TRP1
Purpose: chromosomal tagging with Venus
Depositing lab: John Pringle. Depositing organization: Stanford University. Publication: Distinct roles of Rho1, Cdc42, and Cyk3 in septum formation and abscission during yeast cytokinesis. Onishi M, Ko N, Nishihama R, Pringle JR. J Cell Biol. 2013 Jul 22;202(2):311-29. doi: 10.1083/jcb.201302001. PubMed 23878277.
Backbone
  Vector backbone: pFA6a-VC155-TRP1
  Vector type: Yeast genomic targeting
  Selectable markers: TRP1
Growth in bacteria
  Bacterial resistance: Ampicillin, 100 μg/mL
  Growth temperature: 37°C
  Growth strain: DH5alpha
  Copy number: High Copy
Gene/Insert
  Gene/Insert name: Venus
  Species: Synthetic
  Mutation: aa 1–155, I to L mutation at aa 153
  Tag / fusion protein: TRP1 (C terminal on insert)
  Cloning method: Restriction Enzyme; 5′ cloning site BamHI (not destroyed); 3′ cloning site AscI (not destroyed)
  Sequencing primers: 5′ SP6; 3′ T7
Terms and licenses: Academic/Nonprofit Terms; Industry Terms: Not Available to Industry
How to cite: pFA6a-VN155(I153L)-TRP1 was a gift from John Pringle (Addgene plasmid # 53193 ; http://n2t.net/addgene:53193 ; RRID:Addgene_53193)
