[The description below was written by a language model from this plasmid's Addgene catalogue record and pLannotate feature annotations shown in this document.]
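Description:
pFA6a-VN155(I153L)-TRP1 is a yeast genomic-targeting plasmid of the pFA6a family, built on the pFA6a-VC155-TRP1 backbone and intended for chromosomal tagging of Saccharomyces cerevisiae genes rather than for episomal expression. It carries no yeast replication origin or centromere in the annotated features. In E. coli it is maintained through a high-copy ColE1/pUC-type origin and selected with ampicillin via the β-lactamase gene and its native promoter. Short fragments annotated as bom, rop and lacI appear to be backbone remnants with no evident function, and SP6 and T7 promoters flank the cassette and serve as sequencing primer sites.

The payload is the N-terminal fragment of the yellow fluorescent protein Venus, residues 1–155, cloned between BamHI and AscI sites that are both retained. It carries an isoleucine-to-leucine substitution recorded as I153L in the catalogue and as I152L in the feature annotation, a difference that probably reflects residue numbering conventions. The annotation describes this as an improved fragment for bimolecular fluorescence complementation (BiFC). No promoter lies upstream of the fragment, consistent with a design in which it is fused in frame to the 3′ end of a chromosomal gene and expressed from that gene's own promoter. The ADH1 terminator follows the coding sequence.

Downstream sits the TRP1 gene with its own promoter, giving tryptophan prototrophy for selecting integrants. The catalogue lists TRP1 as a C-terminal "tag", but the feature table shows it as a separate marker cassette, not a translational fusion. In pFA6a-type modules the tag–terminator–marker unit is typically amplified with homology-bearing primers. When paired with a protein carrying the complementary C-terminal Venus fragment, the tagged protein can report protein–protein proximity in living yeast.
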