Features (pLannotate 1.2.2; 13 found; start..end, strand, type, name):
     76..540     +  CDS            VN155(I152L): improved N-terminal fragment of mVenus for use in bimolecular fluorescence complementation (BiFC) (Kodama and Hu, 2010)
    564..751     +  terminator     ADH1 terminator: S. cerevisiae ADH1; transcription terminator for the S. cerevisiae alcohol dehydrogenase 1 (ADH1) gene
    787..934     +  promoter       TRP1 promoter: S. cerevisiae TRP1
    935..1609    +  CDS            TRP1: phosphoribosylanthranilate isomerase, required for tryptophan biosynthesis; S. cerevisiae TRP1; yeast auxotrophic marker
   1656..1689    +  misc_feature   bom (fragment): basis of mobility region from pBR322
   1764..1782    -  promoter       T7 promoter: promoter for bacteriophage T7 RNA polymerase
   1804..1857    -  CDS            lacI (fragment): lac repressor; lacI; The lac repressor binds to the lac operator to inhibit transcription in E. coli. This inhibition can be relieved by adding lactose or isopropyl-β-D-thiogalactopyranoside (IPTG).
   2040..2628    -  rep_origin     ori: high-copy-number ColE1/pMB1/pBR322/pUC origin of replication
   2799..3659    -  CDS            AmpR: β-lactamase; bla; confers resistance to ampicillin, carbenicillin, and related antibiotics
   3660..3764    -  promoter       AmpR promoter: bla
   3859..3894    +  CDS            rop (fragment): Rop protein, which maintains plasmids at low copy number; rop
   3996..4047    +  misc_feature   bom (fragment): basis of mobility region from pBR322
   4110..4128    +  promoter       SP6 promoter: promoter for bacteriophage SP6 RNA polymerase
>Addgene plasmid #53193 | pFA6a-VN155(I153L)-TRP1 | depositor full sequence | sequence record 82820 | pFA6a-VN155(I153L)-TRP1 sequence 4128 bps
ACGCGGCCGCCAGCTGAAGCTTCGTACGCTGCAGGTCGACGGATCCCCGGGTTAATTAACAGATCCATCG
CCACCATGGTGAGCAAGGGCGAGGAGCTGTTCACCGGGGTGGTGCCCATCCTGGTCGAGCTGGACGGCGA
CGTAAACGGCCACAAGTTCAGCGTGTCCGGCGAGGGCGAGGGCGATGCCACCTACGGCAAGCTGACCCTG
AAGCTGATCTGCACCACCGGCAAGCTGCCCGTGCCCTGGCCCACCCTCGTGACCACCCTGGGCTACGGCC
TGCAGTGCTTCGCCCGCTACCCCGACCACATGAAGCAGCACGACTTCTTCAAGTCCGCCATGCCCGAAGG
CTACGTCCAGGAGCGCACCATCTTCTTCAAGGACGACGGCAACTACAAGACCCGCGCCGAGGTGAAGTTC
GAGGGCGACACCCTGGTGAACCGCATCGAGCTGAAGGGCATCGACTTCAAGGAGGACGGCAACATCCTGG
GGCACAAGCTGGAGTACAACTACAACAGCCACAACGTCTATCTCACCGCCTAGGGCGCGCCACTTCTAAA
TAAGCGAATTTCTTATGATTTATGATTTTTATTATTAAATAAGTTATAAAAAAAATAAGTGTATACAAAT
TTTAAAGTGACTCTTAGGTTTTAAAACGAAAATTCTTATTCTTGAGTAACTCTTTCCTGTAGGTCAGGTT
GCTTTCTCAGGTATAGTATGAGGTCGCTCTTATTGACCACACCTCTACCGGCAGATCCGCTAGGGATAAC
AGGGTAATATAGATCTGTACAATCTTGATCCGGAGCTTTTCTTTTTTTGCCGATTAAGAATTAATTCGGT
CGAAAAAAGAAAAGGAGAGGGCCAAGAGGGAGGGCATTGGTGACTATTGAGCACGTGAGTATACGTGATT
AAGCACACAAAGGCAGCTTGGAGTATGTCTGTTATTAATTTCACAGGTAGTTCTGGTCCATTGGTGAAAG
TTTGCGGCTTGCAGAGCACAGAGGCCGCAGAATGTGCTCTAGATTCCGATGCTGACTTGCTGGGTATTAT
ATGTGTGCCCAATAGAAAGAGAACAATTGACCCGGTTATTGCAAGGAAAATTTCAAGTCTTGTAAAAGCA
TATAAAAATAGTTCAGGCACTCCGAAATACTTGGTTGGCGTGTTTCGTAATCAACCTAAGGAGGATGTTT
TGGCTCTGGTCAATGATTACGGCATTGATATCGTCCAACTGCATGGAGATGAGTCGTGGCAAGAATACCA
AGAGTTCCTCGGTTTGCCAGTTATTAAAAGACTCGTATTTCCAAAAGACTGCAACATACTACTCAGTGCA
GCTTCACAGAAACCTCATTCGTTTATTCCCTTGTTTGATTCAGAAGCAGGTGGGACAGGTGAACTTTTGG
ATTGGAACTCGATTTCTGACTGGGTTGGAAGGCAAGAGAGCCCCGAAAGCTTACATTTTATGTTAGCTGG
TGGACTGACGCCAGAAAATGTTGGTGATGCGCTTAGATTAAATGGCGTTATTGGTGTTGATGTAAGCGGA
GGTGTGGAGACAAATGGTGTAAAAGACTCTAACAAAATAGCAAATTTCGTCAAAAATGCTAAGAAATAGG
TTATTACTGAGTAGTATTTATTTAAGTATTGTTTGTGCACTTGCCTGCGGTGTGAAATACCGCACAGATG
CGTAAGGAGGTTTAAACGAGCTCGAATTCATCGATGATATCAGATCCACTAGTGGCCTATGCGGCCGCGG
ATCTGCCGGTCTCCCTATAGTGAGTCGTATTAATTTCGATAAGCCAGGTTAACCTGCATTAATGAATCGG
CCAACGCGCGGGGAGAGGCGGTTTGCGTATTGGGCGCTCTTCCGCTTCCTCGCTCACTGACTCGCTGCGC
TCGGTCGTTCGGCTGCGGCGAGCGGTATCAGCTCACTCAAAGGCGGTAATACGGTTATCCACAGAATCAG
GGGATAACGCAGGAAAGAACATGTGAGCAAAAGGCCAGCAAAAGGCCAGGAACCGTAAAAAGGCCGCGTT
GCTGGCGTTTTTCCATAGGCTCCGCCCCCCTGACGAGCATCACAAAAATCGACGCTCAAGTCAGAGGTGG
CGAAACCCGACAGGACTATAAAGATACCAGGCGTTTCCCCCTGGAAGCTCCCTCGTGCGCTCTCCTGTTC
CGACCCTGCCGCTTACCGGATACCTGTCCGCCTTTCTCCCTTCGGGAAGCGTGGCGCTTTCTCAATGCTC
ACGCTGTAGGTATCTCAGTTCGGTGTAGGTCGTTCGCTCCAAGCTGGGCTGTGTGCACGAACCCCCCGTT
CAGCCCGACCGCTGCGCCTTATCCGGTAACTATCGTCTTGAGTCCAACCCGGTAAGACACGACTTATCGC
CACTGGCAGCAGCCACTGGTAACAGGATTAGCAGAGCGAGGTATGTAGGCGGTGCTACAGAGTTCTTGAA
GTGGTGGCCTAACTACGGCTACACTAGAAGGACAGTATTTGGTATCTGCGCTCTGCTGAAGCCAGTTACC
TTCGGAAAAAGAGTTGGTAGCTCTTGATCCGGCAAACAAACCACCGCTGGTAGCGGTGGTTTTTTTGTTT
GCAAGCAGCAGATTACGCGCAGAAAAAAAGGATCTCAAGAAGATCCTTTGATCTTTTCTACGGGGTCTGA
CGCTCAGTGGAACGAAAACTCACGTTAAGGGATTTTGGTCATGAGATTATCAAAAAGGATCTTCACCTAG
ATCCTTTTAAATTAAAAATGAAGTTTTAAATCAATCTAAAGTATATATGAGTAAACTTGGTCTGACAGTT
ACCAATGCTTAATCAGTGAGGCACCTATCTCAGCGATCTGTCTATTTCGTTCATCCATAGTTGCCTGACT
CCCCGTCGTGTAGATAACTACGATACGGGAGGGCTTACCATCTGGCCCCAGTGCTGCAATGATACCGCGA
GACCCACGCTCACCGGCTCCAGATTTATCAGCAATAAACCAGCCAGCCGGAAGGGCCGAGCGCAGAAGTG
GTCCTGCAACTTTATCCGCCTCCATCCAGTCTATTAATTGTTGCCGGGAAGCTAGAGTAAGTAGTTCGCC
AGTTAATAGTTTGCGCAACGTTGTTGCCATTGCTACAGGCATCGTGGTGTCACGCTCGTCGTTTGGTATG
GCTTCATTCAGCTCCGGTTCCCAACGATCAAGGCGAGTTACATGATCCCCCATGTTGTGCAAAAAAGCGG
TTAGCTCCTTCGGTCCTCCGATCGTTGTCAGAAGTAAGTTGGCCGCAGTGTTATCACTCATGGTTATGGC
AGCACTGCATAATTCTCTTACTGTCATGCCATCCGTAAGATGCTTTTCTGTGACTGGTGAGTACTCAACC
AAGTCATTCTGAGAATAGTGTATGCGGCGACCGAGTTGCTCTTGCCCGGCGTCAATACGGGATAATACCG
CGCCACATAGCAGAACTTTAAAAGTGCTCATCATTGGAAAACGTTCTTCGGGGCGAAAACTCTCAAGGAT
CTTACCGCTGTTGAGATCCAGTTCGATGTAACCCACTCGTGCACCCAACTGATCTTCAGCATCTTTTACT
TTCACCAGCGTTTCTGGGTGAGCAAAAACAGGAAGGCAAAATGCCGCAAAAAAGGGAATAAGGGCGACAC
GGAAATGTTGAATACTCATACTCTTCCTTTTTCAATATTATTGAAGCATTTATCAGGGTTATTGTCTCAT
GAGCGGATACATATTTGAATGTATTTAGAAAAATAAACAAATAGGGGTTCCGCGCACATTTCCCCGAAAA
GTGCCACCTGACGTCTAAGAAACCATTATTATCATGACATTAACCTATAAAAATAGGCGTATCACGAGGC
CCTTTCGTCTCGCGCGTTTCGGTGATGACGGTGAAAACCTCTGACACATGCAGCTCCCGGAGACGGTCAC
AGCTTGTCTGTAAGCGGATGCCGGGAGCAGACAAGCCCGTCAGGGCGCGTCAGCGGGTGTTGGCGGGTGT
CGGGGCTGGCTTAACTATGCGGCATCAGAGCAGATTGTACTGAGAGTGCACCATATGGACATATTGTCGT
TAGAACGCGGCTACAATTAATACATAACCTTATGTATCATACACATACGATTTAGGTGACACTATAGA
