>Addgene plasmid #53193 | pFA6a-VN155(I153L)-TRP1 | addgene partial sequence | sequence record 83717 | SP6 5'-ATTTAGGTGACACTATAG-3'
TACGCTGCAGGTCGACGGATCCCCGGGTTAATTAACAGATCCATCGCCACCATGGTGAGCAAGGGCGAGG
AGCTGTTCACCGGGGTGGTGCCCATCCTGGTCGAGCTGGACGGCGACGTAAACGGCCACAAGTTCAGCGT
GTCCGGCGAGGGCGAGGGCGATGCCACCTACGGCAAGCTGACCCTGAAGCTGATCTGCACCACCGGCAAG
CTGCCCGTGCCCTGGCCCACCCTCGTGACCACCCTGGGCTACGGCCTGCAGTGCTTCGCCCGCTACCCCG
ACCACATGAAGCAGCACGACTTCTTCAAGTCCGCCATGCCCGAAGGCTACGTCCAGGAGCGCACCATCTT
CTTCAAGGACGACGGCAACTACAAGACCCGCGCCGAGGTGAAGTTCGAGGGCGACACCCTGGTGAACCGC
ATCGAGCTGAAGGGCATCGACTTCAAGGAGGACGGCAACATCCTGGGGCACAAGCTGGAGTACAACTACA
ACAGCCACAACGTCTATCTCACCGCCTAGGGCGCGCCACTTCTAAATAAGCGAATTTCTTATGATTTATG
ATTTTTATTATTAAATAAGTTATAAAAAAAATAAGTGTATACAAATTTTAAAGTGACTCTTAGGTTTTAA
AACGAAAATTCTTATTCTTGAGTAACTCTTTCCTGTAGGTCAGGTTGCTTTCTCAGGTATAGTATGAGGT
CGCTCTTATTGACCACACCTCTACCGGCAGATCCGCTAGGGATAACAGGGTAATATAGATCTGTACAATC
TTGATCCGGAGCTTTTCTTTTTTTGCCGATTAAGAATTAATTCGGTCGAAAAAAGAAAAGGAGAGGGCCA
AGAGGGAGGGCATTGGTGACTATTGAGCACGTGAGTATACGTGATTAAGCACACAAAGGCAGCT
